>Addgene plasmid #230204 | AiP1233 - pAAV-AiE0128h-minBG-FlpO-WPRE-HGHpA (Alias: CN233) | addgene full sequence | sequence record 483862 | Addgene NGS Result
CCTGCAGGCAGCTGCGCGCTCGCTCGCTCACTGAGGCCGCCCGGGCGTCGGGCGACCTTTGGTCGCCCGG
CCTCAGTGAGCGAGCGAGCGCGCAGAGAGGGAGTGGCCAACTCCATCACTAGGGGTTCCTGCGGCCGCAC
GCGTCTAGTATCATGAGGAGGATCTCAAAGCAGGGAAGGGAAGCCAGCTGAGGGACCCCTGAGAGGAGAT
CAGGGGATAAATACTTTGCAACAGAATCCCCATGGGAAACATGACAAAATTAGTAACAGGAATGGAGCCT
CCCTCAGAGGATACATGAATCGTTGAGTTGAAAATAACCACAAGGTCATCAAATCCAGCTGCCACCAACT
GCCTGAATATTTTCAACAAATTTTTGAACAAGCAGTCCTCCAGCCTCCTCCAGCTGCATCCAGCAGCTCA
GTGCTCCACCTGACAGCCTCTTCTGATAGCGTGAAGGCTCAGAAAGCCCCTGTGGGGCCCAGCACATCCT
GGGGCAGGCCTCTAGTGGGCAGAGGGCAGCATACTGGGGTCTGGATCTAACACACTCCTCCATCCAGGTG
GTATATTTATAGGAGCTCGGGCTGGGCATAAAAGTCAGGGCAGAGCCATCTATTGCTTACATTTGCTTCT
GGCGTGGCCACCATGGCTCCTAAGAAGAAGAGGAAGGTGATGAGCCAGTTCGACATCCTGTGCAAGACCC
CCCCCAAGGTGCTGGTGCGGCAGTTCGTGGAGAGATTCGAGAGGCCCAGCGGCGAGAAGATCGCCAGCTG
TGCCGCCGAGCTGACCTACCTGTGCTGGATGATCACCCACAACGGCACCGCCATCAAGAGGGCCACCTTC
ATGAGCTACAACACCATCATCAGCAACAGCCTGAGCTTCGACATCGTGAACAAGAGCCTGCAGTTCAAGT
ACAAGACCCAGAAGGCCACCATCCTGGAGGCCAGCCTGAAGAAGCTGATCCCCGCCTGGGAGTTCACCAT
CATCCCTTACAACGGCCAGAAGCACCAGAGCGACATCACCGACATCGTGTCCAGCCTGCAGCTGCAGTTC
GAGAGCAGCGAGGAGGCCGACAAGGGCAACAGCCACAGCAAGAAGATGCTGAAGGCCCTGCTGTCCGAGG
GCGAGAGCATCTGGGAGATCACCGAGAAGATCCTGAACAGCTTCGAGTACACCAGCAGGTTCACCAAGAC
CAAGACCCTGTACCAGTTCCTGTTCCTGGCCACATTCATCAACTGCGGCAGGTTCAGCGACATCAAGAAC
GTGGACCCCAAGAGCTTCAAGCTGGTGCAGAACAAGTACCTGGGCGTGATCATTCAGTGCCTGGTGACCG
AGACCAAGACAAGCGTGTCCAGGCACATCTACTTTTTCAGCGCCAGAGGCAGGATCGACCCCCTGGTGTA
CCTGGACGAGTTCCTGAGGAACAGCGAGCCCGTGCTGAAGAGAGTGAACAGGACCGGCAACAGCAGCAGC
AACAAGCAGGAGTACCAGCTGCTGAAGGACAACCTGGTGCGCAGCTACAACAAGGCCCTGAAGAAGAACG
CCCCCTACCCCATCTTCGCTATCAAGAACGGCCCTAAGAGCCACATCGGCAGGCACCTGATGACCAGCTT
TCTGAGCATGAAGGGCCTGACCGAGCTGACAAACGTGGTGGGCAACTGGAGCGACAAGAGGGCCTCCGCC
GTGGCCAGGACCACCTACACCCACCAGATCACCGCCATCCCCGACCACTACTTCGCCCTGGTGTCCAGGT
ACTACGCCTACGACCCCATCAGCAAGGAGATGATCGCCCTGAAGGACGAGACCAACCCCATCGAGGAGTG
GCAGCACATCGAGCAGCTGAAGGGCAGCGCCGAGGGCAGCATCAGATACCCCGCCTGGAACGGCATCATC
AGCCAGGAGGTGCTGGACTACCTGAGCAGCTACATCAACAGGCGGATCTGAGAATTCGATATCAAGCTTA
TCGATAATCAACCTCTGGATTACAAAATTTGTGAAAGATTGACTGGTATTCTTAACTATGTTGCTCCTTT
TACGCTATGTGGATACGCTGCTTTAATGCCTTTGTATCATGCTATTGCTTCCCGTATGGCTTTCATTTTC
TCCTCCTTGTATAAATCCTGGTTGCTGTCTCTTTATGAGGAGTTGTGGCCCGTTGTCAGGCAACGTGGCG
TGGTGTGCACTGTGTTTGCTGACGCAACCCCCACTGGTTGGGGCATTGCCACCACCTGTCAGCTCCTTTC
CGGGACTTTCGCTTTCCCCCTCCCTATTGCCACGGCGGAACTCATCGCCGCCTGCCTTGCCCGCTGCTGG
ACAGGGGCTCGGCTGTTGGGCACTGACAATTCCGTGGTGTTGTCGGGGAAATCATCGTCCTTTCCTTGGC
TGCTCGCCTATGTTGCCACCTGGATTCTGCGCGGGACGTCCTTCTGCTACGTCCCTTCGGCCCTCAATCC
AGCGGACCTTCCTTCCCGCGGCCTGCTGCCGGCTCTGCGGCCTCTTCCGCGTCTTCGCCTTCGCCCTCAG
ACGAGTCGGATCTCCCTTTGGGCCGCCTCCCCGCATCGATACCGAGCGCTGCTCGAGAGATCTACGGGTG
GCATCCCTGTGACCCCTCCCCAGTGCCTCTCCTGGCCCTGGAAGTTGCCACTCCAGTGCCCACCAGCCTT
GTCCTAATAAAATTAAGTTGCATCATTTTGTCTGACTAGGTGTCCTTCTATAATATTATGGGGTGGAGGG
GGGTGGTATGGAGCAAGGGGCAAGTTGGGAAGACAACCTGTAGGGCCTGCGGGGTCTATTGGGAACCAAG
CTGGAGTGCAGTGGCACAATCTTGGCTCACTGCAATCTCCGCCTCCTGGGTTCAAGCGATTCTCCTGCCT
CAGCCTCCCGAGTTGTTGGGATTCCAGGCATGCATGACCAGGCTCAGCTAATTTTTGTTTTTTTGGTAGA
GACGGGGTTTCACCATATTGGCCAGGCTGGTCTCCAACTCCTAATCTCAGGTGATCTACCCACCTTGGCC
TCCCAAATTGCTGGGATTACAGGCGTGAACCACTGCTCCCTTCCCTGTCCTTCTGATTTTGTAGGTAACC
ACGTGCGGACCGAGCGGCCGCAGGAACCCCTAGTGATGGAGTTGGCCACTCCCTCTCTGCGCGCTCGCTC
GCTCACTGAGGCCGGGCGACCAAAGGTCGCCCGACGCCCGGGCTTTGCCCGGGCGGCCTCAGTGAGCGAG
CGAGCGCGCAGCTGCCTGCAGGGGCGCCTGATGCGGTATTTTCTCCTTACGCATCTGTGCGGTATTTCAC
ACCGCATA
[95 nt withheld, positions 3299-3393]
T
[46 nt withheld, positions 3395-3440]
C
[141 nt withheld, positions 3442-3582]
CCTTTGACGTTGGAGTCCACGTTCTTT
[37 nt withheld, positions 3610-3646]
ACTCTATCTCGGGCTATTCTTTTGATTTATAAGGGATTTTGCCGATTTCGGTCTATTGGTTAAAAAATGA
GCTGATTTAACAAAAATTTAACGCGAATTTTAACAAAATATTAACGTTTACAATTTTATGGTGCACTCTC
AGTACAATCTGCTCTGATGCCGCATAGTTAAGCCAGCCCCGACACCCGCCAACACCCGCTGACGCGCCCT
GACGGGCTTGTCTGCTCCCGGCATCCGCTTACAGACAAGCTGTGACCGTCTCCGGGAGCTGCATGTGTCA
GAGGTTTTCACCGTCATCACCGAAACGCGCGAGACGAAAGGGCCTCGTGATACGCCTATTTTTATAGGTT
AATGTCATGATAATAATGGTTTCTTAGACGTCAGGTGGCACTTTTCGGGGAAATGTGCGCGGAACCCCTA
TTTGTTTATTTTTCTAAATACATTCAAATATGTATCCGCTCATGAGACAATAACCCTGATAAATGCTTCA
ATAATATTGAAAAAGGAAGAGTATGAGTATTCAACATTTCCGTGTCGCCCTTATTCCCTTTTTTGCGGCA
TTTTGCCTTCCTGTTTTTGCTCACCCAGAAACGCTGGTGAAAGTAAAAGATGCTGAAGATCAGTTGGGTG
CACGAGTGGGTTACATCGAACTGGATCTCAACAGCGGTAAGATCCTTGAGAGTTTTCGCCCCGAAGAACG
TTTTCCAATGATGAGCACTTTTAAAGTTCTGCTATGTGGCGCGGTATTATCCCGTATTGACGCCGGGCAA
GAGCAACTCGGTCGCCGCATACACTATTCTCAGAATGACTTGGTTGAGTACTCACCAGTCACAGAAAAGC
ATCTTACGGATGGCATGACAGTAAGAGAATTATGCAGTGCTGCCATAACCATGAGTGATAACACTGCGGC
CAACTTACTTCTGACAACGATCGGAGGACCGAAGGAGCTAACCGCTTTTTTGCACAACATGGGGGATCAT
GTAACTCGCCTTGATCGTTGGGAACCGGAGCTGAATGAAGCCATACCAAACGACGAGCGTGACACCACGA
TGCCTGTAGCAATGGCAACAACGTTGCGCAAACTATTAACTGGCGAACTACTTACTCTAGCTTCCCGGCA
ACAATTAATAGACTGGATGGAGGCGGATAAAGTTGCAGGACCACTTCTGCGCTCGGCCCTTCCGGCTGGC
TGGTTTATTGCTGATAAATCTGGAGCCGGTGAGCGTGGGTCTCGCGGTATCATTGCAGCACTGGGGCCAG
ATGGTAAGCCCTCCCGTATCGTAGTTATCTACACGACGGGGAGTCAGGCAACTATGGATGAACGAAATAG
ACAGATCGCTGAGATAGGTGCCTCACTGATTAAGCATTGGTAACTGTCAGACCAAGTTTACTCATATATA
CTTTAGATTGATTTAAAACTTCATTTTTAATTTAAAAGGATCTAGGTGAAGATCCTTTTTGATAATCTCA
TGACCAAAATCCCTTAACGTGAGTTTTCGTTCCACTGAGCGTCAGACCCCGTAGAAAAGATCAAAGGATC
TTCTTGAGATCCTTTTTTTCTGCGCGTAATCTGCTGCTTGCAAACAAAAAAACCACCGCTACCAGCGGTG
GTTTGTTTGCCGGATCAAGAGCTACCAACTCTTTTTCCGAAGGTAACTGGCTTCAGCAGAGCGCAGATAC
CAAATACTGTTCTTCTAGTGTAGCCGTAGTTAGGCCACCACTTCAAGAACTCTGTAGCACCGCCTACATA
CCTCGCTCTGCTAATCCTGTTACCAGTGGCTGCTGCCAGTGGCGATAAGTCGTGTCTTACCGGGTTGGAC
TCAAGACGATAGTTACCGGATAAGGCGCAGCGGTCGGGCTGAACGGGGGGTTCGTGCACACAGCCCAGCT
TGGAGCGAACGACCTACACCGAACTGAGATACCTACAGCGTGAGCTATGAGAAAGCGCCACGCTTCCCGA
AGGGAGAAAGGCGGACAGGTATCCGGTAAGCGGCAGGGTCGGAACAGGAGAGCGCACGAGGGAGCTTCCA
GGGGGAAACGCCTGGTATCTTTATAGTCCTGTCGGGTTTCGCCACCTCTGACTTGAGCGTCGATTTTTGT
GATGCTCGTCAGGGGGGCGGAGCCTATGGAAAAACGCCAGCAACGCGGCCTTTTTACGGTTCCTGGCCTT
TTGCTGGCCTTTTGCTCACATGT
Features (pLannotate 1.2.2; 14 found; start..end, strand, type, name):
     12..39      +  repeat_region  AAV2 ITR (fragment): inverted terminal repeat of adeno-associated virus serotype 2 inverted
     68..95      +  repeat_region  AAV2 ITR (fragment): inverted terminal repeat of adeno-associated virus serotype 2 inverted
    643..1941    +  CDS            FLPo: nuclear-targeted site-specific recombinase FLPo is a mouse codon-optimized fusion between the SV40 nuclear localization signal and a thermostable version of the Saccharomyces cerevisiae site-specific recombinase FLP. Recombination occurs at FRT sequences.
   1942..1966    +  misc_feature   MCS (fragment): pBluescript multiple cloning site
   1966..2554    +  misc_feature   WPRE: woodchuck hepatitis virus posttranscriptional regulatory element
   2586..3062    +  polyA_signal   hGH poly(A) signal: human growth hormone polyadenylation signal
   3102..3242    +  repeat_region  AAV2 ITR: inverted terminal repeat of adeno-associated virus serotype 2 inverted
   3247..3298    -  misc_feature   bom (fragment): basis of mobility region from pBR322
   3317..3772    +  rep_origin     f1 ori (sequence partly withheld): f1 bacteriophage origin of replication; arrow indicates direction of (+) strand synthesis
   3773..3822    -  misc_feature   bom (fragment): basis of mobility region from pBR322
   3924..3959    -  CDS            rop (fragment): Rop protein, which maintains plasmids at low copy number; rop
   4054..4158    +  promoter       AmpR promoter: bla
   4159..5019    +  CDS            AmpR: β-lactamase; bla; confers resistance to ampicillin, carbenicillin, and related antibiotics
   5190..5778    +  rep_origin     ori: high-copy-number ColE1/pMB1/pBR322/pUC origin of replication
