[The description below was written by a language model from this plasmid's Addgene catalogue record and pLannotate feature annotations shown in this document.]
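Description:
AiP1233 - pAAV-AiE0128h-minBG-FlpO-WPRE-HGHpA (alias CN233) is a 5.8 kb AAV transfer plasmid built on a pAAV2 backbone and intended for packaging recombinant adeno-associated virus that delivers a recombinase to defined brain cell populations. In bacteria it replicates from a high-copy ColE1/pUC-type origin and is selected with ampicillin through the bla gene and its own promoter. An f1 phage origin and short remnants of pBR322 bom and rop sequences are also present in the backbone. The expression cassette is flanked by AAV2 inverted terminal repeats, which provide the signals for genome replication and encapsidation. The automated annotation detects the downstream ITR in full but the upstream one only as two short fragments.

Between the ITRs, the enhancer AiE0128h is placed upstream of a minimal beta-globin promoter (minBG). Neither element is called in the feature table, although the unannotated stretch before the coding sequence is where they would be expected. The minimal promoter has little activity on its own, so transcription depends on the enhancer, which is described as designed to direct AAV-mediated expression in specific populations of brain cells. The record does not say which populations. The payload is FlpO, a mouse codon-optimized, thermostable FLP recombinase fused to an SV40 nuclear localization signal that acts on FRT sites. It is followed by a WPRE to boost transcript stability and expression, then the human growth hormone polyadenylation signal. The construct belongs to a collection of enhancer AAVs for genetic access to cortical cell types. A typical use would be to supply Flp in enhancer-defined cells to switch on Flp-dependent reporters or effectors, or to support intersectional labelling strategies.
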