Addgene plasmid #230204: AiP1233 - pAAV-AiE0128h-minBG-FlpO-WPRE-HGHpA (Alias: CN233)
Purpose: AiE0128h is an enhancer sequence, designed to drive AAV-mediated transgene expression in specific populations of brain cells
Depositing lab: Allen Institute for Brain Science & Boaz Levi. Depositing organization: Allen Institute. Publication: A suite of enhancer AAVs and transgenic mouse lines for genetic access to cortical cell types. Ben-Simon Y, Hooper M, Narayan S, Daigle TL, Dwivedi D, Way SW, Oster A, Stafford DA, Mich JK, Taormina MJ, Martinez RA, Opitz-Araya X, Roth JR, Alexander JR, Allen S, Amster A, Arbuckle J, Ayala A, Baker PM, Bakken TE, Barcelli T, Barta S, Bendrick J, Bertagnolli D, Bielstein C, Bishwakarma P, Bowlus J, Boyer G, Brouner K, Casian B, Casper T, Chakka AB, Chakrabarty R, Chance RK, Chavan S, Clark M, Colbert K, Collman F, Daniel S, Departee M, DiValentin P, Donadio N, Dotson N, Egdorf T, Fliss T, Gabitto M, Garcia J, Gary A, Gasperini M, Gloe J, Goldy J, Gore BB, Graybuck L, Greisman N, Haeseleer F, Halterman C, Haradon Z, Hastings SD, Helback O, Ho W, Hockemeyer D, Huang C, Huff S, Hunker A, Johansen N, Jones D, Juneau Z, Kalmbach B, Kannan M, Khem S, Kussick E, Kutsal R, Larsen R, Lee C, Lee AY, Leibly M, Lenz GH, Li S, Liang E, Lusk N, Madigan Z, Malloy J, Malone J, McCue R, Melchor J, Mollenkopf T, Moosman S, Morin E, Newman D, Ng L, Ngo K, Omstead V, Otto S, Oyama A, Pena N, Pham T, Phillips E, Pom CA, Potekhina L, Ransford S, Ray PL, Rette D, Reynoldson C, Rimorin C, Rocha D, Ruiz A, Sanchez REA, Sawyer L, Sedeno-Cortes A, Sevigny JP, Shapovalova N, Shepard N, Shulga L, Sigler AR, Siverts L, Soliman S, Somasundaram S, Staats B, Stewart K, Szelenyi E, Tieu M, Trader C, Tran A, van Velthoven CTJ, Walker M, Wang Y, Weed N, Wirthlin M, Wood T, Wynalda B, Yao Z, Zhou T, Ariza J, Dee N, Reding M, Ronellenfitch K, Mufti S, Sunkin SM, Smith KA, Esposito L, Waters J, Thyagarajan B, Yao S, Lein ES, Zeng H, Levi BP, Ngai J, Ting JT, Tasic B. Cell. 2025 May 16:S0092-8674(25)00513-6. doi: 10.1016/j.cell.2025.05.002. PubMed 40403729.
Backbone
  Vector backbone: pAAV2
  Vector type: AAV
Growth in bacteria
  Bacterial resistance: Ampicillin, 100 μg/mL
  Growth temperature: 37°C
  Growth strain: NEB Stable
  Copy number: High Copy
Gene/Insert
  Gene/Insert name: FlpO
  Species: Synthetic
  Promoter: minBG
  Cloning method: Gibson Cloning
Terms and licenses: Academic/Nonprofit Terms; Industry Terms: Not Available to Industry
How to cite: AiP1233 - pAAV-AiE0128h-minBG-FlpO-WPRE-HGHpA (Alias: CN233) was a gift from Allen Institute for Brain Science & Boaz Levi (Addgene plasmid # 230204 ; http://n2t.net/addgene:230204 ; RRID:Addgene_230204)
